Addgene plasmid #136061: pSpCas9(BB)-2A-GFP-G3BP2(2)
Purpose: G3BP2 gRNA (#2) inserted into the pSpCas9(BB)-2A-GFP plasmid (GACAACTACTCCATCACTCA)
Depositing lab: Anthony Leung. Depositing organization: Johns Hopkins School of Public Health. Publication: Structure-Mediated RNA Decay by UPF1 and G3BP1. Fischer JW, Busa VF, Shao Y, Leung AKL. Mol Cell. 2020 Apr 2;78(1):70-84.e6. doi: 10.1016/j.molcel.2020.01.021. Epub 2020 Feb 3. PubMed 32017897.
Backbone
  Vector backbone: pSpCas9(BB)-2A-GFP
  Vector type: Mammalian Expression
Growth in bacteria
  Bacterial resistance: Ampicillin, 100 μg/mL
  Growth temperature: 37°C
  Growth strain: DH5alpha
  Copy number: Unknown
Gene/Insert
  Gene/Insert name: G3BP2
  gRNA/shRNA sequence: GACAACTACTCCATCACTCA
  Species: H. sapiens (human)
  GenBank ID: NM_012297.4
  Entrez Gene: G3BP2
Terms and licenses: Academic/Nonprofit Terms; Industry Terms: Not Available to Industry
How to cite: pSpCas9(BB)-2A-GFP-G3BP2(2) was a gift from Anthony Leung (Addgene plasmid # 136061 ; http://n2t.net/addgene:136061 ; RRID:Addgene_136061)
