[The description below was written by a language model from this plasmid's Addgene catalogue record and pLannotate feature annotations shown in this document.]
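Description:
pSpCas9(BB)-2A-GFP-G3BP2(2) is an all-in-one mammalian CRISPR/Cas9 expression plasmid built on the pSpCas9(BB)-2A-GFP backbone, carrying the second of a set of guide RNAs directed against human G3BP2. It is propagated in E. coli through a high-copy ColE1/pUC-type origin and selected with ampicillin via the β-lactamase gene. An f1 phage origin is also present, and short bom and rop fragments are annotated as remnants of the pBR322-derived backbone. A single AAV2 inverted terminal repeat sits downstream of the expression cassette. With only one ITR annotated, the record gives no indication that the plasmid is meant for AAV packaging.

Two expression units work together. A human U6 RNA polymerase III promoter drives the single guide RNA, with the G3BP2-targeting spacer placed immediately upstream of the Streptococcus pyogenes gRNA scaffold. A hybrid promoter composed of the CMV enhancer, chicken β-actin promoter and a chimeric intron drives S. pyogenes Cas9, which the annotation software splits into N- and C-terminal portions although they are contiguous. Cas9 is followed by a nucleoplasmin nuclear localization signal and then EGFP, and the transcript ends at a bovine growth hormone polyadenylation signal. The construct name indicates a 2A self-cleaving peptide between Cas9 and EGFP, which would yield separate proteins from one transcript, although the 2A element is not itself annotated in the feature table.

EGFP fluorescence marks transfected cells and allows them to be identified or sorted. The plasmid is suited to disrupting G3BP2 in human cells, for example to generate knockout lines. The sequence is listed as a partial NGS result, so the feature table may be incomplete.
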