Features (pLannotate 1.2.2; 20 found; start..end, strand, type, name):
    117..344     +  intron         hybrid intron: hybrid between chicken β-actin (CBA) and minute virus of mice (MMV) introns (Gray et al., 2011)
    482..2083    +  CDS            Cas9(N): N-terminal portion of Streptococcus pyogenes Cas9 (Zetsche et al., 2015)
   2084..4582    +  CDS            Cas9(C): C-terminal portion of Streptococcus pyogenes Cas9 (Zetsche et al., 2015)
   4583..4630    +  CDS            nucleoplasmin NLS: bipartite nuclear localization signal from nucleoplasmin
   4700..5413    +  CDS            EGFP: EGFP is a basic (constitutively fluorescent) green fluorescent protein published in 1996, derived from Aequorea victoria. It is reported to be a rapidly-maturing weak dimer with moderate acid sensitivity.
   5447..5558    +  polyA_signal   bGH poly(A) signal: bovine growth hormone polyadenylation signal
   5663..5803    +  repeat_region  AAV2 ITR: inverted terminal repeat of adeno-associated virus serotype 2 inverted
   5808..5859    -  misc_feature   bom (fragment): basis of mobility region from pBR322
   5878..6333    +  rep_origin     f1 ori (sequence partly withheld): f1 bacteriophage origin of replication; arrow indicates direction of (+) strand synthesis
   6334..6383    -  misc_feature   bom (fragment): basis of mobility region from pBR322
   6485..6520    -  CDS            rop (fragment): Rop protein, which maintains plasmids at low copy number; rop
   6615..6719    +  promoter       AmpR promoter: bla
   6720..7580    +  CDS            AmpR: β-lactamase; bla; confers resistance to ampicillin, carbenicillin, and related antibiotics
   7751..8339    +  rep_origin     ori: high-copy-number ColE1/pMB1/pBR322/pUC origin of replication
   8401..8641    +  promoter       U6 promoter: RNA polymerase III promoter for human U6 snRNA
   8670..8745    +  misc_RNA       gRNA scaffold: guide RNA scaffold for the Streptococcus pyogenes CRISPR/Cas9 system
   8752..8795    +  misc_RNA       gRNA scaffold (fragment): guide RNA scaffold for the Streptococcus pyogenes CRISPR/Cas9 system
   8842..9127    +  enhancer       CMV enhancer: human cytomegalovirus immediate early enhancer; contains an 18-bp deletion relative to the standard CMV enhancer
   9129..3       +  promoter       chicken β-actin promoter (fragment) (across the origin): contains a 21-bp deletion relative to the standard chicken β-actin promoter
   9235..116     +  promoter       chicken β-actin promoter (fragment) (across the origin): No description available
>Addgene plasmid #136061 | pSpCas9(BB)-2A-GFP-G3BP2(2) | addgene full sequence | sequence record 269649 | Addgene Partial NGS Result
GGGCGAGGCGGAGAGGTGCGGCGGCAGCCAATCAGAGCGGCGCGCTCCGAAAGTTTCCTTTTATGGCGAG
GCGGCGGCGGCGGCGGCCCTATAAAAAGCGAAGCGCGCGGCGGGCGGGAGTCGCTGCGCGCTGCCTTCGC
CCCGTGCCCCGCTCCGCCGCCGCCTCGCGCCGCCCGCCCCGGCTCTGACTGACCGCGTTACTCCCACAGG
TGAGCGGGCGGGACGGCCCTTCTCCTCCGGGCTGTAATTAGCTGAGCAAGAGGTAAGGGTTTAAGGGATG
GTTGGTTGGTGGGGTATTAATGTTTAATTACCTGGAGCACCTGCCTGAAATCACTTTTTTTCAGGTTGGA
CCGGTGCCACCATGGACTATAAGGACCACGACGGAGACTACAAGGATCATGATATTGATTACAAAGACGA
TGACGATAAGATGGCCCCAAAGAAGAAGCGGAAGGTCGGTATCCACGGAGTCCCAGCAGCCGACAAGAAG
TACAGCATCGGCCTGGACATCGGCACCAACTCTGTGGGCTGGGCCGTGATCACCGACGAGTACAAGGTGC
CCAGCAAGAAATTCAAGGTGCTGGGCAACACCGACCGGCACAGCATCAAGAAGAACCTGATCGGAGCCCT
GCTGTTCGACAGCGGCGAAACAGCCGAGGCCACCCGGCTGAAGAGAACCGCCAGAAGAAGATACACCAGA
CGGAAGAACCGGATCTGCTATCTGCAAGAGATCTTCAGCAACGAGATGGCCAAGGTGGACGACAGCTTCT
TCCACAGACTGGAAGAGTCCTTCCTGGTGGAAGAGGATAAGAAGCACGAGCGGCACCCCATCTTCGGCAA
CATCGTGGACGAGGTGGCCTACCACGAGAAGTACCCCACCATCTACCACCTGAGAAAGAAACTGGTGGAC
AGCACCGACAAGGCCGACCTGCGGCTGATCTATCTGGCCCTGGCCCACATGATCAAGTTCCGGGGCCACT
TCCTGATCGAGGGCGACCTGAACCCCGACAACAGCGACGTGGACAAGCTGTTCATCCAGCTGGTGCAGAC
CTACAACCAGCTGTTCGAGGAAAACCCCATCAACGCCAGCGGCGTGGACGCCAAGGCCATCCTGTCTGCC
AGACTGAGCAAGAGCAGACGGCTGGAAAATCTGATCGCCCAGCTGCCCGGCGAGAAGAAGAATGGCCTGT
TCGGAAACCTGATTGCCCTGAGCCTGGGCCTGACCCCCAACTTCAAGAGCAACTTCGACCTGGCCGAGGA
TGCCAAACTGCAGCTGAGCAAGGACACCTACGACGACGACCTGGACAACCTGCTGGCCCAGATCGGCGAC
CAGTACGCCGACCTGTTTCTGGCCGCCAAGAACCTGTCCGACGCCATCCTGCTGAGCGACATCCTGAGAG
TGAACACCGAGATCACCAAGGCCCCCCTGAGCGCCTCTATGATCAAGAGATACGACGAGCACCACCAGGA
CCTGACCCTGCTGAAAGCTCTCGTGCGGCAGCAGCTGCCTGAGAAGTACAAAGAGATTTTCTTCGACCAG
AGCAAGAACGGCTACGCCGGCTACATTGACGGCGGAGCCAGCCAGGAAGAGTTCTACAAGTTCATCAAGC
CCATCCTGGAAAAGATGGACGGCACCGAGGAACTGCTCGTGAAGCTGAACAGAGAGGACCTGCTGCGGAA
GCAGCGGACCTTCGACAACGGCAGCATCCCCCACCAGATCCACCTGGGAGAGCTGCACGCCATTCTGCGG
CGGCAGGAAGATTTTTACCCATTCCTGAAGGACAACCGGGAAAAGATCGAGAAGATCCTGACCTTCCGCA
TCCCCTACTACGTGGGCCCTCTGGCCAGGGGAAACAGCAGATTCGCCTGGATGACCAGAAAGAGCGAGGA
AACCATCACCCCCTGGAACTTCGAGGAAGTGGTGGACAAGGGCGCTTCCGCCCAGAGCTTCATCGAGCGG
ATGACCAACTTCGATAAGAACCTGCCCAACGAGAAGGTGCTGCCCAAGCACAGCCTGCTGTACGAGTACT
TCACCGTGTATAACGAGCTGACCAAAGTGAAATACGTGACCGAGGGAATGAGAAAGCCCGCCTTCCTGAG
CGGCGAGCAGAAAAAGGCCATCGTGGACCTGCTGTTCAAGACCAACCGGAAAGTGACCGTGAAGCAGCTG
AAAGAGGACTACTTCAAGAAAATCGAGTGCTTCGACTCCGTGGAAATCTCCGGCGTGGAAGATCGGTTCA
ACGCCTCCCTGGGCACATACCACGATCTGCTGAAAATTATCAAGGACAAGGACTTCCTGGACAATGAGGA
AAACGAGGACATTCTGGAAGATATCGTGCTGACCCTGACACTGTTTGAGGACAGAGAGATGATCGAGGAA
CGGCTGAAAACCTATGCCCACCTGTTCGACGACAAAGTGATGAAGCAGCTGAAGCGGCGGAGATACACCG
GCTGGGGCAGGCTGAGCCGGAAGCTGATCAACGGCATCCGGGACAAGCAGTCCGGCAAGACAATCCTGGA
TTTCCTGAAGTCCGACGGCTTCGCCAACAGAAACTTCATGCAGCTGATCCACGACGACAGCCTGACCTTT
AAAGAGGACATCCAGAAAGCCCAGGTGTCCGGCCAGGGCGATAGCCTGCACGAGCACATTGCCAATCTGG
CCGGCAGCCCCGCCATTAAGAAGGGCATCCTGCAGACAGTGAAGGTGGTGGACGAGCTCGTGAAAGTGAT
GGGCCGGCACAAGCCCGAGAACATCGTGATCGAAATGGCCAGAGAGAACCAGACCACCCAGAAGGGACAG
AAGAACAGCCGCGAGAGAATGAAGCGGATCGAAGAGGGCATCAAAGAGCTGGGCAGCCAGATCCTGAAAG
AACACCCCGTGGAAAACACCCAGCTGCAGAACGAGAAGCTGTACCTGTACTACCTGCAGAATGGGCGGGA
TATGTACGTGGACCAGGAACTGGACATCAACCGGCTGTCCGACTACGATGTGGACCATATCGTGCCTCAG
AGCTTTCTGAAGGACGACTCCATCGACAACAAGGTGCTGACCAGAAGCGACAAGAACCGGGGCAAGAGCG
ACAACGTGCCCTCCGAAGAGGTCGTGAAGAAGATGAAGAACTACTGGCGGCAGCTGCTGAACGCCAAGCT
GATTACCCAGAGAAAGTTCGACAATCTGACCAAGGCCGAGAGAGGCGGCCTGAGCGAACTGGATAAGGCC
GGCTTCATCAAGAGACAGCTGGTGGAAACCCGGCAGATCACAAAGCACGTGGCACAGATCCTGGACTCCC
GGATGAACACTAAGTACGACGAGAATGACAAGCTGATCCGGGAAGTGAAAGTGATCACCCTGAAGTCCAA
GCTGGTGTCCGATTTCCGGAAGGATTTCCAGTTTTACAAAGTGCGCGAGATCAACAACTACCACCACGCC
CACGACGCCTACCTGAACGCCGTCGTGGGAACCGCCCTGATCAAAAAGTACCCTAAGCTGGAAAGCGAGT
TCGTGTACGGCGACTACAAGGTGTACGACGTGCGGAAGATGATCGCCAAGAGCGAGCAGGAAATCGGCAA
GGCTACCGCCAAGTACTTCTTCTACAGCAACATCATGAACTTTTTCAAGACCGAGATTACCCTGGCCAAC
GGCGAGATCCGGAAGCGGCCTCTGATCGAGACAAACGGCGAAACCGGGGAGATCGTGTGGGATAAGGGCC
GGGATTTTGCCACCGTGCGGAAAGTGCTGAGCATGCCCCAAGTGAATATCGTGAAAAAGACCGAGGTGCA
GACAGGCGGCTTCAGCAAAGAGTCTATCCTGCCCAAGAGGAACAGCGATAAGCTGATCGCCAGAAAGAAG
GACTGGGACCCTAAGAAGTACGGCGGCTTCGACAGCCCCACCGTGGCCTATTCTGTGCTGGTGGTGGCCA
AAGTGGAAAAGGGCAAGTCCAAGAAACTGAAGAGTGTGAAAGAGCTGCTGGGGATCACCATCATGGAAAG
AAGCAGCTTCGAGAAGAATCCCATCGACTTTCTGGAAGCCAAGGGCTACAAAGAAGTGAAAAAGGACCTG
ATCATCAAGCTGCCTAAGTACTCCCTGTTCGAGCTGGAAAACGGCCGGAAGAGAATGCTGGCCTCTGCCG
GCGAACTGCAGAAGGGAAACGAACTGGCCCTGCCCTCCAAATATGTGAACTTCCTGTACCTGGCCAGCCA
CTATGAGAAGCTGAAGGGCTCCCCCGAGGATAATGAGCAGAAACAGCTGTTTGTGGAACAGCACAAGCAC
TACCTGGACGAGATCATCGAGCAGATCAGCGAGTTCTCCAAGAGAGTGATCCTGGCCGACGCTAATCTGG
ACAAAGTGCTGTCCGCCTACAACAAGCACCGGGATAAGCCCATCAGAGAGCAGGCCGAGAATATCATCCA
CCTGTTTACCCTGACCAATCTGGGAGCCCCTGCCGCCTTCAAGTACTTTGACACCACCATCGACCGGAAG
AGGTACACCAGCACCAAAGAGGTGCTGGACGCCACCCTGATCCACCAGAGCATCACCGGCCTGTACGAGA
CACGGATCGACCTGTCTCAGCTGGGAGGCGACAAAAGGCCGGCGGCCACGAAAAAGGCCGGCCAGGCAAA
AAAGAAAAAGGAATTCGGCAGTGGAGAGGGCAGAGGAAGTCTGCTAACATGCGGTGACGTCGAGGAGAAT
CCTGGCCCAGTGAGCAAGGGCGAGGAGCTGTTCACCGGGGTGGTGCCCATCCTGGTCGAGCTGGACGGCG
ACGTAAACGGCCACAAGTTCAGCGTGTCCGGCGAGGGCGAGGGCGATGCCACCTACGGCAAGCTGACCCT
GAAGTTCATCTGCACCACCGGCAAGCTGCCCGTGCCCTGGCCCACCCTCGTGACCACCCTGACCTACGGC
GTGCAGTGCTTCAGCCGCTACCCCGACCACATGAAGCAGCACGACTTCTTCAAGTCCGCCATGCCCGAAG
GCTACGTCCAGGAGCGCACCATCTTCTTCAAGGACGACGGCAACTACAAGACCCGCGCCGAGGTGAAGTT
CGAGGGCGACACCCTGGTGAACCGCATCGAGCTGAAGGGCATCGACTTCAAGGAGGACGGCAACATCCTG
GGGCACAAGCTGGAGTACAACTACAACAGCCACAACGTCTATATCATGGCCGACAAGCAGAAGAACGGCA
TCAAGGTGAACTTCAAGATCCGCCACAACATCGAGGACGGCAGCGTGCAGCTCGCCGACCACTACCAGCA
GAACACCCCCATCGGCGACGGCCCCGTGCTGCTGCCCGACAACCACTACCTGAGCACCCAGTCCGCCCTG
AGCAAAGACCCCAACGAGAAGCGCGATCACATGGTCCTGCTGGAGTTCGTGACCGCCGCCGGGATCACTC
TCGGCATGGACGAGCTGTACAAGGAATTCTAACTAGAGCTCGCTGATCAGCCTCGACTGTGCCTTCTAGT
TGCCAGCCATCTGTTGTTTGCCCCTCCCCCGTGCCTTCCTTGACCCTGGAAGGTGCCACTCCCACTGTCC
TTTCCTAATAAAATGAGGAAATTGCATCGCATTGTCTGAGTAGGTGTCATTCTATTCTGGGGGGTGGGGT
GGGGCAGGACAGCAAGGGGGAGGATTGGGAAGAGAATAGCAGGCATGCTGGGGAGCGGCCGCAGGAACCC
CTAGTGATGGAGTTGGCCACTCCCTCTCTGCGCGCTCGCTCGCTCACTGAGGCCGGGCGACCAAAGGTCG
CCCGACGCCCGGGCTTTGCCCGGGCGGCCTCAGTGAGCGAGCGAGCGCGCAGCTGCCTGCAGGGGCGCCT
GATGCGGTATTTTCTCCTTACGCATCTGTGCGGTATTTCACACCGCATA
[95 nt withheld, positions 5860-5954]
T
[46 nt withheld, positions 5956-6001]
C
[141 nt withheld, positions 6003-6143]
CCTTTGACGTTGGAGTCCACGTTCTTT
[37 nt withheld, positions 6171-6207]
ACTCTATCTCGGGCTATTCTTTTGATTTATAAGGGATTTTGCCGATTTCGGTCTATTGGTTAAAAAATGA
GCTGATTTAACAAAAATTTAACGCGAATTTTAACAAAATATTAACGTTTACAATTTTATGGTGCACTCTC
AGTACAATCTGCTCTGATGCCGCATAGTTAAGCCAGCCCCGACACCCGCCAACACCCGCTGACGCGCCCT
GACGGGCTTGTCTGCTCCCGGCATCCGCTTACAGACAAGCTGTGACCGTCTCCGGGAGCTGCATGTGTCA
GAGGTTTTCACCGTCATCACCGAAACGCGCGAGACGAAAGGGCCTCGTGATACGCCTATTTTTATAGGTT
AATGTCATGATAATAATGGTTTCTTAGACGTCAGGTGGCACTTTTCGGGGAAATGTGCGCGGAACCCCTA
TTTGTTTATTTTTCTAAATACATTCAAATATGTATCCGCTCATGAGACAATAACCCTGATAAATGCTTCA
ATAATATTGAAAAAGGAAGAGTATGAGTATTCAACATTTCCGTGTCGCCCTTATTCCCTTTTTTGCGGCA
TTTTGCCTTCCTGTTTTTGCTCACCCAGAAACGCTGGTGAAAGTAAAAGATGCTGAAGATCAGTTGGGTG
CACGAGTGGGTTACATCGAACTGGATCTCAACAGCGGTAAGATCCTTGAGAGTTTTCGCCCCGAAGAACG
TTTTCCAATGATGAGCACTTTTAAAGTTCTGCTATGTGGCGCGGTATTATCCCGTATTGACGCCGGGCAA
GAGCAACTCGGTCGCCGCATACACTATTCTCAGAATGACTTGGTTGAGTACTCACCAGTCACAGAAAAGC
ATCTTACGGATGGCATGACAGTAAGAGAATTATGCAGTGCTGCCATAACCATGAGTGATAACACTGCGGC
CAACTTACTTCTGACAACGATCGGAGGACCGAAGGAGCTAACCGCTTTTTTGCACAACATGGGGGATCAT
GTAACTCGCCTTGATCGTTGGGAACCGGAGCTGAATGAAGCCATACCAAACGACGAGCGTGACACCACGA
TGCCTGTAGCAATGGCAACAACGTTGCGCAAACTATTAACTGGCGAACTACTTACTCTAGCTTCCCGGCA
ACAATTAATAGACTGGATGGAGGCGGATAAAGTTGCAGGACCACTTCTGCGCTCGGCCCTTCCGGCTGGC
TGGTTTATTGCTGATAAATCTGGAGCCGGTGAGCGTGGAAGCCGCGGTATCATTGCAGCACTGGGGCCAG
ATGGTAAGCCCTCCCGTATCGTAGTTATCTACACGACGGGGAGTCAGGCAACTATGGATGAACGAAATAG
ACAGATCGCTGAGATAGGTGCCTCACTGATTAAGCATTGGTAACTGTCAGACCAAGTTTACTCATATATA
CTTTAGATTGATTTAAAACTTCATTTTTAATTTAAAAGGATCTAGGTGAAGATCCTTTTTGATAATCTCA
TGACCAAAATCCCTTAACGTGAGTTTTCGTTCCACTGAGCGTCAGACCCCGTAGAAAAGATCAAAGGATC
TTCTTGAGATCCTTTTTTTCTGCGCGTAATCTGCTGCTTGCAAACAAAAAAACCACCGCTACCAGCGGTG
GTTTGTTTGCCGGATCAAGAGCTACCAACTCTTTTTCCGAAGGTAACTGGCTTCAGCAGAGCGCAGATAC
CAAATACTGTTCTTCTAGTGTAGCCGTAGTTAGGCCACCACTTCAAGAACTCTGTAGCACCGCCTACATA
CCTCGCTCTGCTAATCCTGTTACCAGTGGCTGCTGCCAGTGGCGATAAGTCGTGTCTTACCGGGTTGGAC
TCAAGACGATAGTTACCGGATAAGGCGCAGCGGTCGGGCTGAACGGGGGGTTCGTGCACACAGCCCAGCT
TGGAGCGAACGACCTACACCGAACTGAGATACCTACAGCGTGAGCTATGAGAAAGCGCCACGCTTCCCGA
AGGGAGAAAGGCGGACAGGTATCCGGTAAGCGGCAGGGTCGGAACAGGAGAGCGCACGAGGGAGCTTCCA
GGGGGAAACGCCTGGTATCTTTATAGTCCTGTCGGGTTTCGCCACCTCTGACTTGAGCGTCGATTTTTGT
GATGCTCGTCAGGGGGGCGGAGCCTATGGAAAAACGCCAGCAACGCGGCCTTTTTACGGTTCCTGGCCTT
TTGCTGGCCTTTTGCTCACATGTGAGGGCCTATTTCCCATGATTCCTTCATATTTGCATATACGATACAA
GGCTGTTAGAGAGATAATTGGAATTAATTTGACTGTAAACACAAAGATATTAGTACAAAATACGTGACGT
AGAAAGTAATAATTTCTTGGGTAGTTTGCAGTTTTAAAATTATGTTTTAAAATGGACTATCATATGCTTA
CCGTAACTTGAAAGTATTTCGATTTCTTGGCTTTATATATCTTGTGGAAAGGACGAAACACCGACAACTA
CTCCATCACTCAGTTTTAGAGCTAGAAATAGCAAGTTAAAATAAGGCTAGTCCGTTATCAACTTGAAAAA
GTGGCACCGAGTCGGTGCTTTTTTGTTTTAGAGCTAGAAATAGCAAGTTAAAATAAGGCTAGTCCGTTTT
TAGCGCGTGCGCCAATTCTGCAGACAAATGGCTCTAGAGGTACCCGTTACATAACTTACGGTAAATGGCC
CGCCTGGCTGACCGCCCAACGACCCCCGCCCATTGACGTCAATAGTAACGCCAATAGGGACTTTCCATTG
ACGTCAATGGGTGGAGTATTTACGGTAAACTGCCCACTTGGCAGTACATCAAGTGTATCATATGCCAAGT
ACGCCCCCTATTGACGTCAATGACGGTAAATGGCCCGCCTGGCATTGTGCCCAGTACATGACCTTATGGG
ACTTTCCTACTTGGCAGTACATCTACGTATTAGTCATCGCTATTACCATGGTCGAGGTGAGCCCCACGTT
CTGCTTCACTCTCCCCATCTCCCCCCCCTCCCCACCCCCAATTTTGTATTTATTTATTTTTTAATTATTT
TGTGCAGCGATGGGGGCGGGGGGGGGGG
